Addgene plasmid #22545: Flag-HA-EIF3S3
Depositing lab: Wade Harper. Depositing organization: Harvard Medical School. Publication: Defining the human deubiquitinating enzyme interaction landscape. Sowa ME, Bennett EJ, Gygi SP, Harper JW. Cell. 2009 Jul 23. 138(2):389-403. 10.1016/j.cell.2009.04.042 PubMed 19615732.
Backbone
  Vector backbone: pDEST_LTR_N_FLAG_HA_IRES_puro
  Backbone manufacturer: Harper_Lab
  Vector type: Mammalian Expression, Retroviral
  Selectable markers: Puromycin
Growth in bacteria
  Bacterial resistance: Ampicillin, 100 μg/mL
  Growth temperature: 37°C
  Growth strain: DH5alpha
  Copy number: High Copy
Gene/Insert
  Gene/Insert name: EIF3S3(1-348aa) (alt names: eukaryotic translation initiation factor 3, subunit 3 gamma, 40kDa; MGC102958, eIF3-gamma, eIF3-p40, eIF3h)
  Species: H. sapiens (human)
  GenBank ID: NM_003756.2
  Entrez Gene: EIF3H (a.k.a. EIF3S3, eIF3-gamma, eIF3-p40)
  Tag / fusion protein: HA (N terminal on backbone); FLAG (N terminal on backbone)
  Cloning method: Gateway Cloning; 5′ cloning site GATEWAY_LR (unknown if destroyed); 3′ cloning site GATEWAY_LR (unknown if destroyed)
  Sequencing primers: 5′ CAGCCCTCACTCCTTCTCTAGG; 3′ CAAGCGGCTTCGGCCAGTAAC
Resource information
  A portion of this plasmid was derived from a plasmid made by: Marc_Vidal_Orfeome_collection
Terms and licenses: Academic/Nonprofit Terms; Industry Terms: Not Available to Industry
How to cite: Flag-HA-EIF3S3 was a gift from Wade Harper (Addgene plasmid # 22545 ; http://n2t.net/addgene:22545 ; RRID:Addgene_22545)
