[The description below was written by a language model from this plasmid's Addgene catalogue record and pLannotate feature annotations shown in this document.]
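Description:
Flag-HA-EIF3S3 is a gammaretroviral mammalian expression plasmid of 7,483 nt, made by Gateway LR recombination of a human ORFeome-derived entry clone into the destination vector pDEST_LTR_N_FLAG_HA_IRES_puro. It is maintained in E. coli through a high-copy ColE1/pUC-type origin and an ampicillin resistance gene (β-lactamase with its own promoter). The short lacZα, TcR, lacI, rop and bom fragments flagged in the annotation are non-functional remnants of earlier cloning vectors.

The retroviral cassette is bounded by 5' and 3' long terminal repeats of murine embryonic stem cell virus. Downstream of the 5' LTR lie the MESV Ψ packaging signal and a truncated MMLV gag segment lacking its start codon, which together support encapsidation of the genomic RNA when the viral proteins are supplied in trans by a packaging system. No separate internal promoter is annotated, so expression appears to be driven from the 5' LTR. The transcript encodes tandem N-terminal FLAG and HA epitopes (the HA hit, annotated as a 3xHA fragment, is long enough for only one copy), then the attB1 recombination scar and the human EIF3H (EIF3S3, eIF3-p40) coding sequence, recorded as residues 1–348, and finally attB2. An EMCV IRES follows and directs translation of puromycin N-acetyltransferase from the same mRNA, so puromycin selection enriches for cells that also express the tagged protein.

The construct is suited to generating stably transduced mammalian cell lines expressing FLAG-HA-tagged EIF3H. The dual tag allows immunodetection and affinity purification, in keeping with the associated proteomic study mapping the interaction partners of human deubiquitinating enzymes.
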