Features (pLannotate 1.2.2; 23 found; start..end, strand, type, name):
     58..207     -  CDS            lacZα (fragment): LacZα fragment of β-galactosidase; lacZ fragment
    207..408     -  CDS            TcR (fragment): tetracycline efflux protein; tet; confers resistance to tetracycline
    409..507     +  CDS            env (fragment): murine leukemia virus gPr80 envelope polyprotein precursor; env; proteolytically cleaved into gp70SU and p15TM subunits
    549..1065    +  LTR            5' LTR: 5' long terminal repeat from murine embryonic stem cell virus
   1129..1470    +  misc_feature   MESV Ψ: packaging signal of murine embryonic stem cell virus
   1537..1953    +  CDS            gag (truncated): truncated Moloney murine leukemia virus (MMLV) gag gene lacking the start codon
   1978..1998    +  CDS            FLAG (fragment): FLAG® epitope tag, followed by an enterokinase cleavage site
   2011..2037    +  CDS            3xHA (fragment): three tandem HA epitope tags
   2054..2071    +  protein_bind   attB1 (fragment): mutant version of attB; core recombination site for the Gateway® BP reaction BP Clonase™
   2077..3123    +  CDS            EIF3H: EIF3H_HUMAN - Also known as EIF3S3 From Homo sapiens (Human).
   3133..3157    -  protein_bind   attB2: mutant version of attB; recombination site for the Gateway® BP reaction BP Clonase™
   3275..3737    +  misc_feature   IRES: internal ribosome entry site (IRES) of the encephalomyocarditis virus (EMCV)
   3751..4350    +  CDS            PuroR: puromycin N-acetyltransferase; pac from Streptomyces alboniger; confers resistance to puromycin
   4426..4940    +  LTR            3' LTR: 3' long terminal repeat from murine embryonic stem cell virus
   5102..5118    -  protein_bind   lac operator: The lac repressor binds to the lac operator to inhibit transcription in E. coli. This inhibition can be relieved by adding lactose or isopropyl-β-D-thiogalactopyranoside (IPTG). lac repressor encoded by lacI
   5126..5156    -  promoter       lac promoter: promoter for the E. coli lac operon
   5171..5192    -  protein_bind   CAP binding site: CAP binding activates transcription in the presence of cAMP. E. coli catabolite activator protein
   5205..5297    -  CDS            lacI (fragment): lac repressor; lacI; The lac repressor binds to the lac operator to inhibit transcription in E. coli. This inhibition can be relieved by adding lactose or isopropyl-β-D-thiogalactopyranoside (IPTG).
   5480..6068    -  rep_origin     ori: high-copy-number ColE1/pMB1/pBR322/pUC origin of replication
   6239..7099    -  CDS            AmpR: β-lactamase; bla; confers resistance to ampicillin, carbenicillin, and related antibiotics
   7100..7204    -  promoter       AmpR promoter: bla
   7299..7334    +  CDS            rop (fragment): Rop protein, which maintains plasmids at low copy number; rop
   7436..52      +  misc_feature   bom (fragment) (across the origin): basis of mobility region from pBR322
>Addgene plasmid #22545 | Flag-HA-EIF3S3 | addgene full sequence | sequence record 239456 | Addgene NGS Result
TATGCGGTGTGAAATACCGCACAGATGCGTAAGGAGAAAATACCGCATCAGGCGCCATTCGCCATTCAGG
CTGCGCAACTGTTGGGAAGGGCGATCGGTGCGGGCCTCTTCGCTATTACGCCAGCTGGCGAAAGGGGGAT
GTGCTGCAAGGCGATTAAGTTGGGTAACGCCAGGGTTTTCCCAGTCACGACGTTGTAAAACGACGGCGCA
AGGAATGGTGCATGCAAGGAGATGGCGCCCAACAGTCCCCCGGCCACGGGGCCTGCCACCATACCCACGC
CGAAACAAGCGCTCATGAGCCCGAAGTGGCGAGCCCGATCTTCCCCATCGGTGATGTCGGCGATATAGGC
GCCAGCAACCGCACCTGTGGCGCCGGTGATGCCGGCCACGATGCGTCCGGCGTAGAGGCGATTAGTCCAA
TTTGTTAAAGACAGGATATCAGTGGTCCAGGCTCTAGTTTTGACTCAACAATATCACCAGCTGAAGCCTA
TAGAGTACGAGCCATAGATAAAATAAAAGATTTTATTTAGTCTCCAGAAAAAGGGGGGAATGAAAGACCC
CACCTGTAGGTTTGGCAAGCTAGCTTAAGTAACGCCATTTTGCAAGGCATGGAAAATACATAACTGAGAA
TAGAGAAGTTCAGATCAAGGTTAGGAACAGAGAGACAGCAGAATATGGGCCAAACAGGATATCTGTGGTA
AGCAGTTCCTGCCCCGGCTCAGGGCCAAGAACAGATGGTCCCCAGATGCGGTCCCGCCCTCAGCAGTTTC
TAGAGAACCATCAGATGTTTCCAGGGTGCCCCAAGGACCTGAAATGACCCTGTGCCTTATTTGAACTAAC
CAATCAGTTCGCTTCTCGCTTCTGTTCGCGCGCTTCTGCTCCCCGAGCTCAATAAAAGAGCCCACAACCC
CTCACTCGGCGCGCCAGTCCTCCGATAGACTGCGTCGCCCGGGTACCCGTATTCCCAATAAAGCCTCTTG
CTGTTTGCATCCGAATCGTGGACTCGCTGATCCTTGGGAGGGTCTCCTCAGATTGATTGACTGCCCACCT
CGGGGGTCTTTCATTTGGAGGTTCCACCGAGATTTGGAGACCCCTGCCCAGGGACCACCGACCCCCCCGC
CGGGAGGTAAGCTGGCCAGCGGTCGTTTCGTGTCTGTCTCTGTCTTTGTGCGTGTTTGTGCCGGCATCTA
ATGTTTGCGCCTGCGTCTGTACTAGTTAGCTAACTAGCTCTGTATCTGGCGGACCCGTGGTGGAACTGAC
GAGTTCTGAACACCCGGCCGCAACCCTGGGAGACGTCCCAGGGACTTTGGGGGCCGTTTTTGTGGCCCGA
CCTGAGGAAGGGAGTCGATGTGGAATCCGACCCCGTCAGGATATGTGGTTCTGGTAGGAGACGAGAACCT
AAAACAGTTCCCGCCTCCGTCTGAATTTTTGCTTTCGGTTTGGAACCGAAGCCGCGCGTCTTGTCTGCTG
CAGCGCTGCAGCATCGTTCTGTGTTGTCTCTGTCTGACTGTGTTTCTGTATTTGTCTGAAAATTAGGGCC
AGACTGTTACCACTCCCTTAAGTTTGACCTTAGGTCACTGGAAAGATGTCGAGCGGATCGCTCACAACCA
GTCGGTAGATGTCAAGAAGAGACGTTGGGTTACCTTCTGCTCTGCAGAATGGCCAACCTTTAACGTCGGA
TGGCCGCGAGACGGCACCTTTAACCGAGACCTCATCACCCAGGTTAAGATCAAGGTCTTTTCACCTGGCC
CGCATGGACACCCAGACCAGGTCCCCTACATCGTGACCTGGGAAGCCTTGGCTTTTGACCCCCCTCCCTG
GGTCAAGCCCTTTGTACACCCTAAGCCTCCGCCTCCTCTTCCTCCATCCGCCCCGTCTCTCCCCCTTGAA
CCTCCTCGTTCGACCCCGCCTCGATCCTCCCTTTATCCAGCCCTCACTCCTTCTCTAGGCGCCGGAATTA
GATCTGCCACCATGGACTACAAGGATGACGATGACAAGCTCGATGGAGGATACCCATACGATGTTCCAGA
TTACGCTGCTCGAGGTTATCAAACAAGTTTGTACAAAAAAGTTGGCATGGCATCCCGCAAGGAAGGTACC
GGCTCTACTGCCACCTCTTCCAGCTCCACCGCCGGCGCAGCAGGGAAAGGCAAAGGCAAAGGCGGCTCGG
GAGATTCAGCCGTGAAGCAAGTGCAGATAGATGGCCTTGTGGTATTAAAGATAATCAAACATTATCAAGA
AGAAGGACAAGGAACTGAAGTTGTTCAAGGAGTGCTTTTGGGTCTGGTTGTAGAAGATCGGCTTGAAATT
ACCAACTGCTTTCCTTTCCCTCAGCACACAGAGGATGATGCTGACTTTGATGAAGTCCAATATCAGATGG
AAATGATGCGGAGCCTTCGCCATGTAAACATTGATCATCTTCACGTGGGCTGGTATCAGTCCACATACTA
TGGCTCATTCGTTACCCGGGCACTCCTGGACTCTCAGTTTAGTTACCAGCATGCCATTGAAGAATCTGTC
GTTCTCATTTATGATCCCATAAAAACTGCCCAAGGATCTCTCTCACTAAAGGCATACAGACTGACTCCTA
AACTGATGGAAGTTTGTAAAGAAAAGGATTTTTCCCCTGAAGCATTGAAAAAAGCAAATATCACCTTTGA
GTACATGTTTGAAGAAGTGCCGATTGTAATTAAAAATTCACATCTGATCAATGTCCTAATGTGGGAACTT
GAAAAGAAGTCAGCTGTTGCAGATAAACATGAATTGCTCAGCCTTGCCAGCAGCAATCATTTGGGGAAGA
ATCTACAGTTGCTGATGGACAGAGTGGATGAAATGAGCCAAGATATAGTTAAATACAACACATACATGAG
GAATACTAGTAAACAACAGCAGCAGAAACATCAGTATCAGCAGCGTCGCCAGCAGGAGAATATGCAGCGC
CAGAGCCGAGGAGAACCCCCGCTCCCTGAGGAGGACCTGTCCAAACTCTTCAAACCACCACAGCCGCCTG
CCAGGATGGACTCGCTGCTCATTGCAGGCCAGATAAACACTTACTGCCAGAACATCAAGGAGTTCACTGC
CCAAAACTTAGGCAAGCTCTTCATGGCCCAGGCTCTTCAAGATACAACAACTACCCAACTTTCTTGTACA
AAGTGGTTCGATAACGAATTCCGCCCCCCCCCCCTAACGTTACTGGCCGAAGCCGCTTGGAATAAGGCCG
GTGTGCGTTTGTCTATATGTTATTTTCCACCATATTGCCGTCTTTTGGCAATGTGAGGGCCCGGAAACCT
GGCCCTGTCTTCTTGACGAGCATTCCTAGGGGTCTTTCCCCTCTCGCCAAAGGAATGCAAGGTCTGTTGA
ATGTCGTGAAGGAAGCAGTTCCTCTGGAAGCTTCTTGAAGACAAACAACGTCTGTAGCGACCCTTTGCAG
GCAGCGGAACCCCCCACCTGGCGACAGGTGCCTCTGCGGCCAAAAGCCACGTGTATAAGATACACCTGCA
AAGGCGGCACAACCCCAGTGCCACGTTGTGAGTTGGATAGTTGTGGAAAGAGTCAAATGGCTCTCCTCAA
GCGTATTCAACAAGGGGCTGAAGGATGCCCAGAAGGTACCCCATTGTATGGGATCTGATCTGGGGCCTCG
GTGCACATGCTTTACATGTGTTTAGTCGAGGTTAAAAAAACGTCTAGGCCCCCCGAACCACGGGGACGTG
GTTTTCCTTTGAAAAACACGATGATAATATGGCCACAACCATGACCGAGTACAAGCCCACGGTGCGCCTC
GCCACCCGCGACGACGTCCCCAGGGCCGTACGCACCCTCGCCGCCGCGTTCGCCGACTACCCCGCCACGC
GCCACACCGTCGATCCGGACCGCCACATCGAGCGGGTCACCGAGCTGCAAGAACTCTTCCTCACGCGCGT
CGGGCTCGACATCGGCAAGGTGTGGGTCGCGGACGACGGCGCCGCGGTGGCGGTCTGGACCACGCCGGAG
AGCGTCGAAGCGGGGGCGGTGTTCGCCGAGATCGGCCCGCGCATGGCCGAGTTGAGCGGTTCCCGGCTGG
CCGCGCAGCAACAGATGGAAGGCCTCCTGGCGCCGCACCGGCCCAAGGAGCCCGCGTGGTTCCTGGCCAC
CGTCGGCGTCTCGCCCGACCACCAGGGCAAGGGTCTGGGCAGCGCCGTCGTGCTCCCCGGAGTGGAGGCG
GCCGAGCGCGCCGGGGTGCCCGCCTTCCTGGAGACCTCCGCGCCCCGCAACCTCCCCTTCTACGAGCGGC
TCGGCTTCACCGTCACCGCCGACGTCGAGGTGCCCGAAGGACCGCGCACCTGGTGCATGACCCGCAAGCC
CGGTGCCTGATGCATCGATGTCGACCTGCAGCCAAGCTTATCGATAAAATAAAAGATTTTATTTAGTCTC
CAGAAAAAGGGGGGAATGAAAGACCCCACCTGTAGGTTTGGCAAGCTAGCTTAAGTAACGCCATTTTGCA
AGGCATGGAAAATACATAACTGAGAATAGAGAAGTTCAGATCAAGGTTAGGAACAGAGAGACAGCAGAAT
ATGGGCCAAACAGGATATCTGTGGTAAGCAGTTCCTGCCCCGGCTCAGGGCCAAGAACAGATGGTCCCCA
GATGCGGTCCCGCCCTCAGCAGTTTCTAGAGAACCATCAGATGTTTCCAGGGTGCCCCAAGGACCTGAAA
TGACCCTGTGCCTTATTTGAACTAACCAATCAGTTCGCTTCTCGCTTCTGTTCGCGCGCTTCTGCTCCCC
GAGCTCAATAAAAGAGCCCACAACCCCTCACTCGGCGCGCCAGTCCTCCGATAGACTGCGTCGCCCGGGT
ACCCGTGTATCCAATAAACCCTCTTGCAGTTGCATCCGACTTGTGGTCTCGCTGTTCCTTGGGAGGGTCT
CCTCTGAGTGATTGACTACCCGTCAGCGGGGGTCTTTCATGGGTAACAGTTTCTTGAAGTTGGAGAACAA
CATTCTGAGGGTAGGAGTCGAATATTAAGTAATCCTGACTCAATTAGCCACTGTTTTGAATCCACATACT
CCAATACTCCTGAAATAGTTCATTATGGACAGCGCAGAAAGAGCTGGGGAGAATTGTGAAATTGTTATCC
GCTCACAATTCCACACAACATACGAGCCGGAAGCATAAAGTGTAAAGCCTGGGGTGCCTAATGAGTGAGC
TAACTCACATTAATTGCGTTGCGCTCACTGCCCGCTTTCCAGTCGGGAAACCTGTCGTGCCAGCTGCATT
AATGAATCGGCCAACGCGCGGGGAGAGGCGGTTTGCGTATTGGGCGCTCTTCCGCTTCCTCGCTCACTGA
CTCGCTGCGCTCGGTCGTTCGGCTGCGGCGAGCGGTATCAGCTCACTCAAAGGCGGTAATACGGTTATCC
ACAGAATCAGGGGATAACGCAGGAAAGAACATGTGAGCAAAAGGCCAGCAAAAGGCCAGGAACCGTAAAA
AGGCCGCGTTGCTGGCGTTTTTCCATAGGCTCCGCCCCCCTGACGAGCATCACAAAAATCGACGCTCAAG
TCAGAGGTGGCGAAACCCGACAGGACTATAAAGATACCAGGCGTTTCCCCCTGGAAGCTCCCTCGTGCGC
TCTCCTGTTCCGACCCTGCCGCTTACCGGATACCTGTCCGCCTTTCTCCCTTCGGGAAGCGTGGCGCTTT
CTCATAGCTCACGCTGTAGGTATCTCAGTTCGGTGTAGGTCGTTCGCTCCAAGCTGGGCTGTGTGCACGA
ACCCCCCGTTCAGCCCGACCGCTGCGCCTTATCCGGTAACTATCGTCTTGAGTCCAACCCGGTAAGACAC
GACTTATCGCCACTGGCAGCAGCCACTGGTAACAGGATTAGCAGAGCGAGGTATGTAGGCGGTGCTACAG
AGTTCTTGAAGTGGTGGCCTAACTACGGCTACACTAGAAGAACAGTATTTGGTATCTGCGCTCTGCTGAA
GCCAGTTACCTTCGGAAAAAGAGTTGGTAGCTCTTGATCCGGCAAACAAACCACCGCTGGTAGCGGTGGT
TTTTTTGTTTGCAAGCAGCAGATTACGCGCAGAAAAAAAGGATCTCAAGAAGATCCTTTGATCTTTTCTA
CGGGGTCTGACGCTCAGTGGAACGAAAACTCACGTTAAGGGATTTTGGTCATGAGATTATCAAAAAGGAT
CTTCACCTAGATCCTTTTAAATTAAAAATGAAGTTTTAAATCAATCTAAAGTATATATGAGTAAACTTGG
TCTGACAGTTACCAATGCTTAATCAGTGAGGCACCTATCTCAGCGATCTGTCTATTTCGTTCATCCATAG
TTGCCTGACTCCCCGTCGTGTAGATAACTACGATACGGGAGGGCTTACCATCTGGCCCCAGTGCTGCAAT
GATACCGCGAGACCCACGCTCACCGGCTCCAGATTTATCAGCAATAAACCAGCCAGCCGGAAGGGCCGAG
CGCAGAAGTGGTCCTGCAACTTTATCCGCCTCCATCCAGTCTATTAATTGTTGCCGGGAAGCTAGAGTAA
GTAGTTCGCCAGTTAATAGTTTGCGCAACGTTGTTGCCATTGCTACAGGCATCGTGGTGTCACGCTCGTC
GTTTGGTATGGCTTCATTCAGCTCCGGTTCCCAACGATCAAGGCGAGTTACATGATCCCCCATGTTGTGC
AAAAAAGCGGTTAGCTCCTTCGGTCCTCCGATCGTTGTCAGAAGTAAGTTGGCCGCAGTGTTATCACTCA
TGGTTATGGCAGCACTGCATAATTCTCTTACTGTCATGCCATCCGTAAGATGCTTTTCTGTGACTGGTGA
GTACTCAACCAAGTCATTCTGAGAATAGTGTATGCGGCGACCGAGTTGCTCTTGCCCGGCGTCAATACGG
GATAATACCGCGCCACATAGCAGAACTTTAAAAGTGCTCATCATTGGAAAACGTTCTTCGGGGCGAAAAC
TCTCAAGGATCTTACCGCTGTTGAGATCCAGTTCGATGTAACCCACTCGTGCACCCAACTGATCTTCAGC
ATCTTTTACTTTCACCAGCGTTTCTGGGTGAGCAAAAACAGGAAGGCAAAATGCCGCAAAAAAGGGAATA
AGGGCGACACGGAAATGTTGAATACTCATACTCTTCCTTTTTCAATATTATTGAAGCATTTATCAGGGTT
ATTGTCTCATGAGCGGATACATATTTGAATGTATTTAGAAAAATAAACAAATAGGGGTTCCGCGCACATT
TCCCCGAAAAGTGCCACCTGACGTCTAAGAAACCATTATTATCATGACATTAACCTATAAAAATAGGCGT
ATCACGAGGCCCTTTCGTCTCGCGCGTTTCGGTGATGACGGTGAAAACCTCTGACACATGCAGCTCCCGG
AGACGGTCACAGCTTGTCTGTAAGCGGATGCCGGGAGCAGACAAGCCCGTCAGGGCGCGTCAGCGGGTGT
TGGCGGGTGTCGGGGCTGGCTTAACTATGCGGCATCAGAGCAGATTGTACTGAGAGTGCACCA
