>Addgene plasmid #22545 | Flag-HA-EIF3S3 | addgene partial sequence | sequence record 28346 | 22545 with HarMSCVb (caggtcccctacatcgtgac)
TGGACTACAAGGATGACGATGACAAGCTCGATGGAGGATACCCATACGATGTTCCAGATTACGCTGCTCG
AGGTTATCAAACAAGTTTGTACAAAAAAGTTGGCATGGCATCCCGCAAGGAAGGTACCGGCTCTACTGCC
ACCTCTTCCAGCTCCACCGCCGGCGCAGCAGGGAAAGGCAAAGGCAAAGGCGGCTCGGGAGATTCAGCCG
TGAAGCAAGTGCAGATAGATGGCCTTGTGGTATTAAAGATAATCAAACATTATCAAGAAGAAGGACAAGG
AACTGAAGTTGTTCAAGGAGTGCTTTTGGGTCTGGTTGTAGAAGATCGGCTTGAAATTACCAACTGCTTT
CCTTTCCCTCAGCACACAGAGGATGATGCTGACTTTGATGAAGTCCAATATCAGATGGAAATGATGCGGA
GCCTTCGCCATGTAAACATTGATCATCTTCACGTGGGCTGGTATCAGTCCACATACTATGGCTCATTCGT
TACCCGGGCACTCCTGGACTCTCAGTTTAGTTACCAGCATGCCATTGAAGAATCTGTCGTTCTCATTTAT
GATCCCATAAAAACTGCCCAAGGATCTCTCTCACTAAAGGCATACAGACTGACTCCTAAACTGATGGAAG
TTTGTAAAGAAAAGGATTTTTCCCCTGAAGCATTGAAAAAAGCAAAT
